>Addgene plasmid #42805 | TAL3342 | depositor partial sequence | sequence record 57925 | TAL3342 sequence 2430 bps
TCTAGAGCTAGCACCATGGACTACAAAGACCATGACGGTGATTATAAAGATCATGACATCGATTACAAGG
ATGACGATGACAAGATGGCCCCCAAGAAGAAGAGGAAGGTGGGCATTCACCGCGGGGTACCTATGGTGGA
CTTGAGGACACTCGGTTATTCGCAACAGCAACAGGAGAAAATCAAGCCTAAGGTCAGGAGCACCGTCGCG
CAACACCACGAGGCGCTTGTGGGGCATGGCTTCACTCATGCGCATATTGTCGCGCTTTCACAGCACCCTG
CGGCGCTTGGGACGGTGGCTGTCAAATACCAAGATATGATTGCGGCCCTGCCCGAAGCCACGCACGAGGC
AATTGTAGGGGTCGGTAAACAGTGGTCGGGAGCGCGAGCACTTGAGGCGCTGCTGACTGTGGCGGGTGAG
CTTAGGGGGCCTCCGCTCCAGCTCGACACCGGGCAGCTGCTGAAGATCGCGAAGAGAGGGGGAGTAACAG
CGGTAGAGGCAGTGCACGCCTGGCGCAATGCGCTCACCGGGGCCCCCTTGAACCTGACCCCAGACCAGGT
AGTCGCAATCGCGTCACATGACGGGGGAAAGCAAGCCCTGGAAACCGTGCAAAGGTTGTTGCCGGTCCTT
TGTCAAGACCACGGCCTTACACCGGAGCAAGTCGTGGCCATTGCAAGCAATGGGGGTGGCAAACAGGCTC
TTGAGACGGTTCAGAGACTTCTCCCAGTTCTCTGTCAAGCCCACGGGCTGACTCCCGATCAAGTTGTAGC
GATTGCGTCGCATGACGGAGGGAAACAAGCATTGGAGACTGTCCAACGGCTCCTTCCCGTGTTGTGTCAA
GCCCACGGTTTGACGCCTGCACAAGTGGTCGCCATCGCCTCCAATATTGGCGGTAAGCAGGCGCTGGAAA
CAGTACAGCGCCTGCTGCCTGTACTGTGCCAGGATCATGGACTGACCCCAGACCAGGTAGTCGCAATCGC
GTCACATGACGGGGGAAAGCAAGCCCTGGAAACCGTGCAAAGGTTGTTGCCGGTCCTTTGTCAAGACCAC
GGCCTTACACCGGAGCAAGTCGTGGCCATTGCAAGCAATGGGGGTGGCAAACAGGCTCTTGAGACGGTTC
AGAGACTTCTCCCAGTTCTCTGTCAAGCCCACGGGCTGACTCCCGATCAAGTTGTAGCGATTGCGAATAA
CAATGGAGGGAAACAAGCATTGGAGACTGTCCAACGGCTCCTTCCCGTGTTGTGTCAAGCCCACGGTTTG
ACGCCTGCACAAGTGGTCGCCATCGCCTCGAATGGCGGCGGTAAGCAGGCGCTGGAAACAGTACAGCGCC
TGCTGCCTGTACTGTGCCAGGATCATGGACTGACCCCAGACCAGGTAGTCGCAATCGCGTCAAACGGAGG
GGGAAAGCAAGCCCTGGAAACCGTGCAAAGGTTGTTGCCGGTCCTTTGTCAAGACCACGGCCTTACACCG
GAGCAAGTCGTGGCCATTGCAAGCAACATCGGTGGCAAACAGGCTCTTGAGACGGTTCAGAGACTTCTCC
CAGTTCTCTGTCAAGCCCACGGGCTGACTCCCGATCAAGTTGTAGCGATTGCGTCGAACATTGGAGGGAA
ACAAGCATTGGAGACTGTCCAACGGCTCCTTCCCGTGTTGTGTCAAGCCCACGGTTTGACGCCTGCACAA
GTGGTCGCCATCGCCAACAACAACGGCGGTAAGCAGGCGCTGGAAACAGTACAGCGCCTGCTGCCTGTAC
TGTGCCAGGATCATGGACTGACCCCAGACCAGGTAGTCGCAATCGCGTCGAACATTGGGGGAAAGCAAGC
CCTGGAAACCGTGCAAAGGTTGTTGCCGGTCCTTTGTCAAGACCACGGCCTTACACCGGAGCAAGTCGTG
GCCATTGCAAGCAATGGGGGTGGCAAACAGGCTCTTGAGACGGTTCAGAGACTTCTCCCAGTTCTCTGTC
AAGCCCACGGGCTGACTCCCGATCAAGTTGTAGCGATTGCGTCCAACGGTGGAGGGAAACAAGCATTGGA
GACTGTCCAACGGCTCCTTCCCGTGTTGTGTCAAGCCCACGGTTTGACGCCTGCACAAGTGGTCGCCATC
GCCTCCAATATTGGCGGTAAGCAGGCGCTGGAAACAGTACAGCGCCTGCTGCCTGTACTGTGCCAGGATC
ATGGACTGACACCCGAACAGGTGGTCGCCATTGCTTCTAATGGGGGAGGACGGCCAGCCTTGGAGTCCAT
CGTAGCCCAATTGTCCAGGCCCGATCCCGCGTTGGCTGCGTTAACGAATGACCATCTGGTGGCGTTGGCA
TGTCTTGGTGGACGACCCGCGCTCGATGCAGTCAAAAAGGGTCTGCCTCATGCTCCCGCATTGATCAAAA
GAACCAACCGGCGGATTCCCGAGAGAACTTCCCATCGAGTCGCGGGATCC
