>Addgene plasmid #42805 | TAL3342 | addgene partial sequence | sequence record 60792 | JDS-TALEN-F 5'-TAGGGGTCGGTAAACAGTGG-3'
TGTGGCGGGTGAGCTTAGGGGGCCTCCGCTCCAGCTCGACACCGGGCAGCTGCTGAAGATCGCGAAGAGA
GGGGGAGTAACAGCGGTAGAGGCAGTGCACGCCTGGCGCAATGCGCTCACCGGGGCCCCCTTGAACCTGA
CCCCAGACCAGGTAGTCGCAATCGCGTCACATGACGGGGGAAAGCAAGCCCTGGAAACCGTGCAAAGGTT
GTTGCCGGTCCTTTGTCAAGACCACGGCCTTACACCGGAGCAAGTCGTGGCCATTGCAAGCAATGGGGGT
GGCAAACAGGCTCTTGAGACGGTTCAGAGACTTCTCCCAGTTCTCTGTCAAGCCCACGGGCTGACTCCCG
ATCAAGTTGTAGCGATTGCGTCGCATGACGGAGGGAAACAAGCATTGGAGACTGTCCAACGGCTCCTTCC
CGTGTTGTGTCAAGCCCACGGTTTGACGCCTGCACAAGTGGTCGCCATCGCCTCCAATATTGGCGGTAAG
CAGGCGCTGGAAACAGTACAGCGCCTGCTGCCTGTACTGTGCCAGGATCATGGACTGACCCCAGACCAGG
TAGTCGCAATCGCGTCACATGACGGGGGAAAGCAAGCCCTGGAAACCGTGCAAAGGTTGTTGCCGGTCCT
TTGTCAAGACCACGGCCTTACACCGGAGCAAGTCGTGGCCATTGCAAGCAATGGGGGTGGCAAACAGGCT
CTTGAGACGGTTCAGAGACTTCTCCCAGTTCTCTGTCAAGCCCACGGGCTGACTCCCGATCAAGTTGTAG
CGATTGCGAATAACAATGGAGGGAAACAAGCATTGGAGACTGTCCAACGGCTCCTTCCCGTGTTGTGTCA
AGCCCACGGTTTGACGCCTGCACAAGTGGTCGCCATCGCCTC
