[The description below was written by a language model from this plasmid's Addgene catalogue record.]
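Description:
TAL3342 is a TALEN expression plasmid encoding the left-hand monomer of a nuclease pair directed against the zebrafish (D. rerio) Popdc3 gene. It is built on the JDS78 backbone, a vector of about 6.4 kb classed as mammalian expression with a T7 designation, and it is maintained in E. coli as a high-copy plasmid under ampicillin selection. The record gives no feature table, so the origin of replication and other backbone elements are not itemised. The listing of a BGH reverse sequencing primer suggests a bovine growth hormone polyadenylation region downstream of the coding sequence.

The insert is a roughly 1.6 kb engineered TAL effector repeat array, designed to recognise a specific 18-nucleotide site in Popdc3. It was cloned by restriction enzyme methods that destroyed the junction sites. The backbone supplies the flanking parts of the fusion protein: an N-terminal 3X FLAG epitope tag for detection and a C-terminal wild-type FokI nuclease domain. Because FokI cleaves only as a dimer, this left monomer must be used with a matching right-hand TALEN that binds the opposite strand across a short spacer. The resulting double-strand break is repaired by error-prone end joining, which yields indel mutations at the target.

The CMV promoter drives expression in transfected cells. The T7 designation indicates that a T7 promoter is available for in vitro transcription of TALEN mRNA, the usual route for delivery by zebrafish embryo injection. The associated work concerns targeted gene disruption in somatic zebrafish cells, and the insert name suggests this construct belongs to a set made for zebrafish community targets.
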