Addgene plasmid #42805: TAL3342
Depositing lab: Keith Joung. Depositing organization: Massachusetts General Hospital. Publication: Targeted gene disruption in somatic zebrafish cells using engineered TALENs. Sander JD, Cade L, Khayter C, Reyon D, Peterson RT, Joung JK, Yeh JR. Nat Biotechnol. 2011 Aug 5;29(8):697-8. doi: 10.1038/nbt.1934. PubMed 21822241.
Backbone
  Vector backbone: JDS78
  Backbone manufacturer: Addgene plasmid #32290
  Backbone size w/o insert (bp): 6447
  Vector type: Mammalian Expression ; T7
Growth in bacteria
  Bacterial resistance: Ampicillin, 100 μg/mL
  Growth temperature: 37°C
  Growth strain: XL1 Blue
  Copy number: High Copy
Gene/Insert
  Gene/Insert name: ZebrafishCommunity-Popdc3-left (alt name: Popdc3)
  Species: D. rerio (zebrafish)
  Insert size (bp): 1640
  Promoter: CMV
  Tag / fusion protein: 3X Flag (N terminal on backbone); WT FOKI (C terminal on backbone)
  Cloning method: Restriction Enzyme; 5′ cloning site N/A (destroyed during cloning); 3′ cloning site N/A (destroyed during cloning)
  Sequencing primers: 5′ CMV-F; 3′ BGH-rev
Terms and licenses: Academic/Nonprofit Terms; Industry Terms: Not Available to Industry
Depositor comments: Target binding site: TCTCACTGTTAAGATTAT It is strongly recommended that users perform a diagnostic digest to verify this plasmid prior to use. For example, a double digest of the plasmid with BamHI and KpnI should result in two bands at 2.3kb and 5.8kb.
How to cite: TAL3342 was a gift from Keith Joung (Addgene plasmid # 42805 ; http://n2t.net/addgene:42805 ; RRID:Addgene_42805)
